Addgene plasmid #114335: pStA0::RBSc44
Purpose: RBS RBSc44 in pStA0
Depositing lab: John Heap. Depositing organization: Imperial College London. Publication: Start-Stop Assembly: a functionally scarless DNA assembly system optimized for metabolic engineering. Taylor GM, Mordaka PM, Heap JT. Nucleic Acids Res. 2018 Nov 20. pii: 5193345. doi: 10.1093/nar/gky1182. PubMed 30462270.
Backbone
  Vector backbone: pGT400
  Backbone size w/o insert (bp): 2210
  Vector type: Synthetic Biology
Growth in bacteria
  Bacterial resistance: Ampicillin, 100 μg/mL
  Growth temperature: 37°C
  Growth strain: DH5alpha
  Copy number: High Copy
Gene/Insert
  Gene/Insert name: RBS RBSc44
  Species: Synthetic
  Insert size (bp): 33
  Cloning method: Unknown
  Sequencing primers: 5′ OligoGT234 GGGGAAACGCCTGGTATCT; 3′ OligoGT235 AGCAAAAACAGGAAGGCAAA
Terms and licenses: Academic/Nonprofit Terms; Industry Terms: Not Available to Industry
Depositor comments: Accession Number MG649445, Alternative ID = pGT332 . Please visit https://www.biorxiv.org/content/early/2018/07/04/361626 for bioRxiv preprint.
How to cite: pStA0::RBSc44 was a gift from John Heap (Addgene plasmid # 114335 ; http://n2t.net/addgene:114335 ; RRID:Addgene_114335)
