[The description below was written by a language model from this plasmid's Addgene catalogue record and the feature table of its GenBank file.]
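Description:
pStA0::RBSc44 is a small (2,243 bp) synthetic-biology part-storage plasmid from the Start-Stop Assembly toolkit, a DNA assembly system described as functionally scarless and optimised for metabolic engineering. It consists of the pStA0 storage vector, recorded as derived from the 2,210 bp pGT400 backbone, holding a single 33 bp synthetic ribosome binding site part named RBSc44. The plasmid is maintained in E. coli (DH5alpha is the listed strain) at high copy number through a ColE1/pMB1/pUC-type origin of replication. Selection is with ampicillin, conferred by the bla beta-lactamase gene under its native AmpR promoter.

Apart from these maintenance functions, the annotated features are two transcription terminators, the phage lambda t0 terminator and the E. coli rrnB T1 terminator, separated by a short unannotated gap. The RBS insert is not annotated in the feature table, so the record does not state its exact position. The gap between the two terminators is a plausible location, since terminators flanking a cloning site would insulate the stored part from read-through transcription, but this is an inference. No promoter, coding sequence or reporter accompanies the RBS, which fits a vector meant to archive and supply one regulatory part rather than to express anything. The cloning method is listed as unknown, and the restriction sites or overhangs used for assembly are not described.

The plasmid's apparent use is as a source of one defined translation-initiation element that can be combined with promoters, coding sequences and terminators from the same toolkit to build expression units and multi-gene pathways. The record does not give the strength of RBSc44 or its relationship to other RBS parts in the collection.
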