LOCUS       Exported 2243 bp ds-DNA circular SYN 13-MAY-2021
DEFINITION  RBS RBSc44 in pStA0.
ACCESSION   .
VERSION     .
KEYWORDS    pStA0::RBSc44
SOURCE      synthetic DNA construct
  ORGANISM  synthetic DNA construct
REFERENCE   1 (bases 1 to 2243)
  AUTHORS   Taylor GM, Mordaka PM, Heap JT
  TITLE     Start-Stop Assembly: a functionally scarless DNA assembly system
            optimized for metabolic engineering.
  JOURNAL   Nucleic Acids Res. 2018 Nov 20. pii: 5193345. doi:
            10.1093/nar/gky1182.
  PUBMED    30462270
REFERENCE   2 (bases 1 to 2243)
  AUTHORS   .
  TITLE     Direct Submission
  JOURNAL   Exported May 13, 2021 from SnapGene Server 1.1.58
            http://www.snapgene.com
FEATURES             Location/Qualifiers
     source          1..2243
                     /organism="synthetic DNA construct"
                     /mol_type="other DNA"
     terminator      1..95
                     /label=lambda t0 terminator
                     /note="transcription terminator from phage lambda"
     terminator      177..263
                     /gene="Escherichia coli rrnB"
                     /label=rrnB T1 terminator
                     /note="transcription terminator T1 from the E. coli rrnB
                     gene"
     primer_bind     complement(276..294)
                     /label=pBRforEco
                     /note="pBR322 vectors, upsteam of EcoRI site, forward
                     primer"
     promoter        362..466
                     /gene="bla"
                     /label=AmpR promoter
     CDS             467..1327
                     /codon_start=1
                     /gene="bla"
                     /product="beta-lactamase"
                     /label=AmpR
                     /note="confers resistance to ampicillin, carbenicillin, and
                     related antibiotics"
                     /translation="MSIQHFRVALIPFFAAFCLPVFAHPETLVKVKDAEDQLGARVGYI
                     ELDLNSGKILESFRPEERFPMMSTFKVLLCGAVLSRIDAGQEQLGRRIHYSQNDLVEYS
                     PVTEKHLTDGMTVRELCSAAITMSDNTAANLLLTTIGGPKELTAFLHNMGDHVTRLDRW
                     EPELNEAIPNDERDTTMPVAMATTLRKLLTGELLTLASRQQLIDWMEADKVAGPLLRSA
                     LPAGWFIADKSGAGERGSRGIIAALGPDGKPSRIVVIYTTGSQATMDERNRQIAEIGAS
                     LIKHW"
     primer_bind     complement(685..704)
                     /label=Amp-R
                     /note="Ampicillin resistance gene, reverse primer"
     rep_origin      1498..2086
                     /direction=RIGHT
                     /label=ori
                     /note="high-copy-number ColE1/pMB1/pBR322/pUC origin of
                     replication"
     primer_bind     1987..2006
                     /label=pBR322ori-F
                     /note="pBR322 origin, forward primer"
ORIGIN
        1 gactcctgtt gatagatcca gtaatgacct cagaactcca tctggatttg ttcagaacgc
       61 tcggttgccg ccgggcgttt tttattggtg agaatccagt gtggctcttc gccaatcgga
      121 ttggatccaa aggaggttat accgatgtga agagcgtaag acctctaggg cggcggattt
      181 gtcctactca ggagagcgtt caccgacaaa caacagataa aacgaaaggc ccagtctttc
      241 gactgagcct ttcgttttat ttgatgcccg aaagggcctc gtgatacgcc tatttttata
      301 ggttaatgtc atgataataa tggtttctta gacgtcaggt ggcacttttc ggggaaatgt
      361 gcgcggaacc cctatttgtt tatttttcta aatacattca aatatgtatc cgctcatgag
      421 acaataaccc tgataaatgc ttcaataata ttgaaaaagg aagagtatga gtattcaaca
      481 tttccgtgtc gcccttattc ccttttttgc ggcattttgc cttcctgttt ttgctcaccc
      541 agaaacgctg gtgaaagtaa aagatgctga agatcagttg ggtgcacgag tgggttacat
      601 cgaactggat ctcaacagcg gtaagatcct tgagagtttt cgccccgaag aacgttttcc
      661 aatgatgagc acttttaaag ttctgctatg tggcgcggta ttatcccgta ttgacgccgg
      721 gcaagagcaa ctcggtcgcc gcatacacta ttctcagaat gacttggttg agtactcacc
      781 agtcacagaa aagcatctta cggatggcat gacagtaaga gaattatgca gtgctgccat
      841 aaccatgagt gataacactg cggccaactt acttctgaca acgatcggag gaccgaagga
      901 gctaaccgct tttttgcaca acatggggga tcatgtaact cgccttgatc gttgggaacc
      961 ggagctgaat gaagccatac caaacgacga gcgtgacacc acgatgcctg tagcaatggc
     1021 aacaacgttg cgcaaactat taactggcga actacttact ctagcttccc ggcaacaatt
     1081 aatagactgg atggaggcgg ataaagttgc aggaccactt ctgcgctcgg cccttccggc
     1141 tggctggttt attgctgata aatctggagc cggtgagcgt gggtcccgcg gtatcattgc
     1201 agcactgggg ccagatggta agccctcccg tatcgtagtt atctacacga cggggagtca
     1261 ggcaactatg gatgaacgaa atagacagat cgctgagata ggtgcctcac tgattaagca
     1321 ttggtaactg tcagaccaag tttactcata tatactttag attgatttaa aacttcattt
     1381 ttaatttaaa aggatctagg tgaagatcct ttttgataat ctcatgacca aaatccctta
     1441 acgtgagttt tcgttccact gagcgtcaga ccccgtagaa aagatcaaag gatcttcttg
     1501 agatcctttt tttctgcgcg taatctgctg cttgcaaaca aaaaaaccac cgctaccagc
     1561 ggtggtttgt ttgccggatc aagagctacc aactcttttt ccgaaggtaa ctggcttcag
     1621 cagagcgcag ataccaaata ctgttcttct agtgtagccg tagttaggcc accacttcaa
     1681 gaactctgta gcaccgccta catacctcgc tctgctaatc ctgttaccag tggctgctgc
     1741 cagtggcgat aagtcgtgtc ttaccgggtt ggactcaaga cgatagttac cggataaggc
     1801 gcagcggtcg ggctgaacgg ggggttcgtg cacacagccc agcttggagc gaacgaccta
     1861 caccgaactg agatacctac agcgtgagct atgagaaagc gccacgcttc ccgaagggag
     1921 aaaggcggac aggtatccgg taagcggcag ggtcggaaca ggagagcgca cgagggagct
     1981 tccaggggga aacgcctggt atctttatag tcctgtcggg tttcgccacc tctgacttga
     2041 gcgtcgattt ttgtgatgct cgtcaggggg gcggagccta tggaaaaacg ccagcaacgc
     2101 ggccttttta cggttcctgg ccttttgctg gccttttgct cacatgttct ttcctgcgtt
     2161 atcccctgat tctgtggata accgtattac cgcctttgag tgagctgata ccgctcgccg
     2221 cagccgaacg accgagcgcc ttg
//
